>Addgene plasmid #145124 | pJT175_GalL_A3A(Y130F)Δ186-BE3 | addgene full sequence | sequence record 306436 | Addgene NGS Result
TTGAGATCCTTTTTTTCTGCGCGTAATCTGCTGCTTGCAAACAAAAAAACCACCGCTACCAGCGGTGGTT
TGTTTGCCGGATCAAGAGCTACCAACTCTTTTTCCGAAGGTAACTGGCTTCAGCAGAGCGCAGATACCAA
ATACTGTTCTTCTAGTGTAGCCGTAGTTAGGCCACCACTTCAAGAACTCTGTAGCACCGCCTACATACCT
CGCTCTGCTAATCCTGTTACCAGTGGCTGCTGCCAGTGGCGATAAGTCGTGTCTTACCGGGTTGGACTCA
AGACGATAGTTACCGGATAAGGCGCAGCGGTCGGGCTGAACGGGGGGTTCGTGCACACAGCCCAGCTTGG
AGCGAACGACCTACACCGAACTGAGATACCTACAGCGTGAGCTATGAGAAAGCGCCACGCTTCCCGAAGG
GAGAAAGGCGGACAGGTATCCGGTAAGCGGCAGGGTCGGAACAGGAGAGCGCACGAGGGAGCTTCCAGGG
GGAAACGCCTGGTATCTTTATAGTCCTGTCGGGTTTCGCCACCTCTGACTTGAGCGTCGATTTTTGTGAT
GCTCGTCAGGGGGGCGGAGCCTATGGAAAAACGCCAGCAACGCGGCCTTTTTACGGTTCCTGGCCTTTTG
CTGGCCTTTTGCTCACATGTTCTTTCCTGCGTTATCCCCTGATTCTGTGGATAACCGTATTACCGCCTTT
GAGTGAGCTGATACCGCTCGCCGCAGCCGAACGACCGAGCGCAGCGAGTCAGTGAGCGAGGAAGCGGAAG
AGCGCCCAATACGCAAACCGCCTCTCCCCGCGCGTTGGCCGATTCATTAATGCAGCTGGCACGACAGGTT
TCCCGACTGGAAAGCGGGCAGTGAGCGCAACGCAATTAATGTGAGTTAGCTCACTCATTAGGCACCCCAG
GCTTTACACTTTATGCTTCCGGCTCGTATGTTGTGTGGAATTGTGAGCGGATAACAATTTCACACAGGAA
ACAGCTATGACCATGATTACGCCAAGCGCGCAATTAACCCTCACTAAAGGGAACAAAAGCTGGAGCTCGT
GACAGCCCTCCGAAGGAAGACTCTCCTCCGTGCGTCCTCGTCTTCACCGGTCGCGTTCCTGAAACGCAGA
TGTGCCTCGCGCCGCACTGCTCCGAACAATAAAGATTCTACAATACTAGCTTTTATGGTTATGAAGAGGA
AAAATTGGCAGTAACCTGGCCCCACAAACCTTCAAATGAACGAATCAAATTAACAACCATAGGATGATAA
TGCGATTAGTTTTTTAGCCTTATTTCTGGGGTAATTAATCAGCGAAGCGATGATTTTTGATCTATTAACG
GATATATAAATGCAAAAACTGCATAACCACTTTAACTAATACTTTCAACATTTTCGGTTTGTATTACTTC
TTATTCAAATGTAATAAAAGTATCAACAAAAAATTGTTAATATACCTCTATACTTTAACGTCAAGGAGAA
AAAACCCCGGATTCTAGAACTAGTGGATCCCCCGGGAAAAAAATGGAAGCCAGCCCAGCATCCGGGCCCA
GACACTTGATGGATCCACACATATTCACTTCCAACTTTAACAATGGCATTGGAAGGCATAAGACCTACCT
GTGCTACGAAGTGGAGCGCCTGGACAATGGCACCTCGGTCAAGATGGACCAGCACAGGGGCTTTCTACAC
AACCAGGCTAAGAATCTTCTCTGTGGCTTTTACGGCCGCCATGCGGAGCTGCGCTTCTTGGACCTGGTTC
CTTCTTTGCAGTTGGACCCGGCCCAGATCTACAGGGTCACTTGGTTCATCTCCTGGAGCCCCTGCTTCTC
CTGGGGCTGTGCCGGGGAAGTGCGTGCGTTCCTTCAGGAGAACACACACGTGAGACTGCGTATCTTCGCT
GCCCGCATCTTTGATTACGACCCCCTATATAAGGAGGCACTGCAAATGCTGCGGGATGCTGGGGCCCAAG
TCTCCATCATGACCTACGATGAATTTAAGCACTGCTGGGACACCTTTGTGGACCACCAGGGATGTCCCTT
CCAGCCCTGGGATGGACTAGATGAGCACAGCCAAGCCCTGATGGACAAGAAGTACTCCATTGGGCTCGCT
ATCGGCACAAACAGCGTCGGTTGGGCCGTCATTACGGACGAGTACAAGGTGCCGAGCAAAAAATTCAAAG
TTCTGGGCAATACCGATCGCCACAGCATAAAGAAGAACCTCATTGGCGCCCTCCTGTTCGACTCCGGGGA
GACGGCCGAAGCCACGCGGCTCAAAAGAACAGCACGGCGCAGATATACCCGCAGAAAGAATCGGATCTGC
TACCTGCAGGAGATCTTTAGTAATGAGATGGCTAAGGTGGATGACTCTTTCTTCCATAGGCTGGAGGAGT
CCTTTTTGGTGGAGGAGGATAAAAAGCACGAGCGCCACCCAATCTTTGGCAATATCGTGGACGAGGTGGC
GTACCATGAAAAGTACCCAACCATATATCATCTGAGGAAGAAGCTTGTAGACAGTACTGATAAGGCTGAC
TTGCGGTTGATCTATCTCGCGCTGGCGCATATGATCAAATTTCGGGGACACTTCCTCATCGAGGGGGACC
TGAACCCAGACAACAGCGATGTCGACAAACTCTTTATCCAACTGGTTCAGACTTACAATCAGCTTTTCGA
AGAGAACCCGATCAACGCATCCGGAGTTGACGCCAAAGCAATCCTGAGCGCTAGGCTGTCCAAATCCCGG
CGGCTCGAAAACCTCATCGCACAGCTCCCTGGGGAGAAGAAGAACGGCCTGTTTGGTAATCTTATCGCCC
TGTCACTCGGGCTGACCCCCAACTTTAAATCTAACTTCGACCTGGCCGAAGATGCCAAGCTTCAACTGAG
CAAAGACACCTACGATGATGATCTCGACAATCTGCTGGCCCAGATCGGCGACCAGTACGCAGACCTTTTT
TTGGCGGCAAAGAACCTGTCAGACGCCATTCTGCTGAGTGATATTCTGCGAGTGAACACGGAGATCACCA
AAGCTCCGCTGAGCGCTAGTATGATCAAGCGCTATGATGAGCACCACCAAGACTTGACTTTGCTGAAGGC
CCTTGTCAGACAGCAACTGCCTGAGAAGTACAAGGAAATTTTCTTCGATCAGTCTAAAAATGGCTACGCC
GGATACATTGACGGCGGAGCAAGCCAGGAGGAATTTTACAAATTTATTAAGCCCATCTTGGAAAAAATGG
ACGGCACCGAGGAGCTGCTGGTAAAGCTTAACAGAGAAGATCTGTTGCGCAAACAGCGCACTTTCGACAA
TGGAAGCATCCCCCACCAGATTCACCTGGGCGAACTGCACGCTATCCTCAGGCGGCAAGAGGATTTCTAC
CCCTTTTTGAAAGATAACAGGGAAAAGATTGAGAAAATCCTCACATTTCGGATACCCTACTATGTAGGCC
CCCTCGCCCGGGGAAATTCCAGATTCGCGTGGATGACTCGCAAATCAGAAGAGACCATCACTCCCTGGAA
CTTCGAGGAAGTCGTGGATAAGGGGGCCTCTGCCCAGTCCTTCATCGAAAGGATGACTAACTTTGATAAA
AATCTGCCTAACGAAAAGGTGCTTCCTAAACACTCTCTGCTGTACGAGTACTTCACAGTTTATAACGAGC
TCACCAAGGTCAAATACGTCACAGAAGGGATGAGAAAGCCAGCATTCCTGTCTGGAGAGCAGAAGAAAGC
TATCGTGGACCTCCTCTTCAAGACGAACCGGAAAGTTACCGTGAAACAGCTCAAAGAAGACTATTTCAAA
AAGATTGAATGTTTCGACTCTGTTGAAATCAGCGGAGTGGAGGATCGCTTCAACGCATCCCTGGGAACGT
ATCACGATCTCCTGAAAATCATTAAAGACAAGGACTTCCTGGACAATGAGGAGAACGAGGACATTCTTGA
GGACATTGTCCTCACCCTTACGTTGTTTGAAGATAGGGAGATGATTGAAGAACGCTTGAAAACTTACGCT
CATCTCTTCGACGACAAAGTCATGAAACAGCTCAAGAGGCGCCGATATACAGGATGGGGGCGGCTGTCAA
GAAAACTGATCAATGGGATCCGAGACAAGCAGAGTGGAAAGACAATCCTGGATTTTCTTAAGTCCGATGG
ATTTGCCAACCGGAACTTCATGCAGTTGATCCATGATGACTCTCTCACCTTTAAGGAGGACATCCAGAAA
GCACAAGTTTCTGGCCAGGGGGACAGTCTTCACGAGCACATCGCTAATCTTGCAGGTAGCCCAGCTATCA
AAAAGGGAATACTGCAGACCGTTAAGGTCGTGGATGAACTCGTCAAAGTAATGGGAAGGCATAAGCCCGA
GAATATCGTTATCGAGATGGCCCGAGAGAACCAAACTACCCAGAAGGGACAGAAGAACAGTAGGGAAAGG
ATGAAGAGGATTGAAGAGGGTATAAAAGAACTGGGGTCCCAAATCCTTAAGGAACACCCAGTTGAAAACA
CCCAGCTTCAGAATGAGAAGCTCTACCTGTACTACCTGCAGAACGGCAGGGACATGTACGTGGATCAGGA
ACTGGACATCAATCGGCTCTCCGACTACGACGTGGATCATATCGTGCCCCAGTCTTTTCTCAAAGATGAT
TCTATTGATAATAAAGTGTTGACAAGATCCGATAAAAATAGAGGGAAGAGTGATAACGTCCCCTCAGAAG
AAGTTGTCAAGAAAATGAAAAATTATTGGCGGCAGCTGCTGAACGCCAAACTGATCACACAACGGAAGTT
CGATAATCTGACTAAGGCTGAACGAGGTGGCCTGTCTGAGTTGGATAAAGCCGGCTTCATCAAAAGGCAG
CTTGTTGAGACACGCCAGATCACCAAGCACGTGGCCCAAATTCTCGATTCACGCATGAACACCAAGTACG
ATGAAAATGACAAACTGATTCGAGAGGTGAAAGTTATTACTCTGAAGTCTAAGCTGGTCTCAGATTTCAG
AAAGGACTTTCAGTTTTATAAGGTGAGAGAGATCAACAATTACCACCATGCGCATGATGCCTACCTGAAT
GCAGTGGTAGGCACTGCACTTATCAAAAAATATCCCAAGCTTGAATCTGAATTTGTTTACGGAGACTATA
AAGTGTACGATGTTAGGAAAATGATCGCAAAGTCTGAGCAGGAAATAGGCAAGGCCACCGCTAAGTACTT
CTTTTACAGCAATATTATGAATTTTTTCAAGACCGAGATTACACTGGCCAATGGAGAGATTCGGAAGCGA
CCACTTATCGAAACAAACGGAGAAACAGGAGAAATCGTGTGGGACAAGGGTAGGGATTTCGCGACAGTCC
GGAAGGTCCTGTCCATGCCGCAGGTGAACATCGTTAAAAAGACCGAAGTACAGACCGGAGGCTTCTCCAA
GGAAAGTATCCTCCCGAAAAGGAACAGCGACAAGCTGATCGCACGCAAAAAAGATTGGGACCCCAAGAAA
TACGGCGGATTCGATTCTCCTACAGTCGCTTACAGTGTACTGGTTGTGGCCAAAGTGGAGAAAGGGAAGT
CTAAAAAACTCAAAAGCGTCAAGGAACTGCTGGGCATCACAATCATGGAGCGATCAAGCTTCGAAAAAAA
CCCCATCGACTTTCTCGAGGCGAAAGGATATAAAGAGGTCAAAAAAGACCTCATCATTAAGCTTCCCAAG
TACTCTCTCTTTGAGCTTGAAAACGGCCGGAAACGAATGCTCGCTAGTGCGGGCGAGCTGCAGAAAGGTA
ACGAGCTGGCACTGCCCTCTAAATACGTTAATTTCTTGTATCTGGCCAGCCACTATGAAAAGCTCAAAGG
GTCTCCCGAAGATAATGAGCAGAAGCAGCTGTTCGTGGAACAACACAAACACTACCTTGATGAGATCATC
GAGCAAATAAGCGAATTCTCCAAAAGAGTGATCCTCGCCGACGCTAACCTCGATAAGGTGCTTTCTGCTT
ACAATAAGCACAGGGATAAGCCCATCAGGGAGCAGGCAGAAAACATTATCCACTTGTTTACTCTGACCAA
CTTGGGCGCGCCTGCAGCCTTCAAGTACTTCGACACCACCATAGACAGAAAGCGGTACACCTCTACAAAG
GAGGTCCTGGACGCCACACTGATTCATCAGTCAATTACGGGGCTCTATGAAACAAGAATCGACCTCTCTC
AGCTCGGTGGAGACTCTGGTGGTTCAACTAATTTATCTGATATTATTGAAAAAGAAACAGGTAAACAATT
AGTTATTCAAGAATCAATTTTAATGTTGCCAGAAGAAGTTGAAGAAGTTATTGGTAATAAACCAGAATCT
GATATTTTAGTTCATACTGCTTATGATGAATCTACTGATGAAAATGTTATGTTATTGACTTCAGATGCTC
CAGAATATAAACCATGGGCTTTAGTTATTCAAGATTCTAATGGTGAAAATAAAATTAAAATGTTGTCTGG
TGGTTCACCCAAGAAGAAGAGGAAGGTGTGATCTCTTCTCGAGTCATGTAATTAGTTATGTCACGCTTAC
ATTCACGCCCTCCCCCCACATCCGCTCTAACCGAAAAGGAAGGAGTTAGACAACCTGAAGTCTAGGTCCC
TATTTATTTTTTTATAGTTATGTTAGTATTAAGAACGTTATTTATATTTCAAATTTTTCTTTTTTTTCTG
TACAGACGCGTGTACGCATGTAACATTATACTGAAAACCTTGCTTGAGAAGGTTTTGGGACGCTCGAAGG
CTTTAATTTGCGGCCGGTACCCAATTCGCCCTATAGTGAGTCGTATTACGCGCGCTCACTGGCCGTCGTT
TTACAACGTCGTGACTGGGAAAACCCTGGCGTTACCCAACTTAATCGCCTTGCAGCACATCCCCCTTTCG
CCAGCTGGCGTAATAGCGAAGAGGCCCGCACCGATCGCCCTTCCCAACAGTTGCGCAGCCTGAATGGCGA
ATGG
[124 nt withheld, positions 6935-7058]
C
[91 nt withheld, positions 7060-7150]
A
[49 nt withheld, positions 7152-7200]
CCTTTGACGTTGGAGTCCACGTTCTTT
[37 nt withheld, positions 7228-7264]
ACCCTATCTCGGTCTATTCTTTTGATTTATAAGGGATTTTGCCGATTTCGGCCTATTGGTTAAAAAATGA
GCTGATTTAACAAAAATTTAACGCGAATTTTAACAAAATATTAACGCTTACAATTTCCTGATGCGGTATT
TTCTCCTTACGCATCTGTGCGGTATTTCACACCGCATATCGACCGGTCGAGGAGAACTTCTAGTATATCT
ACATACCTAATATTATTGCCTTATTAAAAATGGAATCCCAACAATTACATCAAAATCCACATTCTCTTCA
AAATCAATTGTCCTGTACTTCCTTGTTCATGTGTGTTCAAAAACGTTATATTTATAGGATAATTATACTC
TATTTCTCAACAAGTAATTGGTTGTTTGGCCGAGCGGTCTAAGGCGCCTGATTCAAGAAATATCTTGACC
GCAGTTAACTGTGGGAATACTCAGGTATCGTAAGATGCAAGAGTTCGAATCTCTTAGCAACCATTATTTT
TTTCCTCAACATAACGAGAACACACAGGGGCGCTATCGCACAGAATCAAATTCGATGACTGGAAATTTTT
TGTTAATTTCAGAGGTCGCCTGACGCATATACCTTTTTCAACTGAAAAATTGGGAGAAAAAGGAAAGGTG
AGAGCGCCGGAACCGGCTTTTCATATAGAATAGAGAAGCGTTCATGACTAAATGCTTGCATCACAATACT
TGAAGTTGACAATATTATTTAAGGACCTATTGTTTTTTCCAATAGGTGGTTAGCAATCGTCTTACTTTCT
AACTTTTCTTACCTTTTACATTTCAGCAATATATATATATATATTTCAAGGATATACCATTCTAATGTCT
GCCCCTAAGAAGATCGTCGTTTTGCCAGGTGACCACGTTGGTCAAGAAATCACAGCCGAAGCCATTAAGG
TTCTTAAAGCTATTTCTGATGTTCGTTCCAATGTCAAGTTCGATTTCGAAAATCATTTAATTGGTGGTGC
TGCTATCGATGCTACAGGTGTTCCACTTCCAGATGAGGCGCTGGAAGCCTCCAAGAAGGCTGATGCCGTT
TTGTTAGGTGCTGTGGGTGGTCCTAAATGGGGTACCGGTAGTGTTAGACCTGAACAAGGTTTACTAAAAA
TCCGTAAAGAACTTCAATTGTACGCCAACTTAAGACCATGTAACTTTGCATCCGACTCTCTTTTAGACTT
ATCTCCAATCAAGCCACAATTTGCTAAAGGTACTGACTTCGTTGTTGTCAGAGAATTAGTGGGAGGTATT
TACTTTGGTAAGAGAAAGGAAGACGATGGTGATGGTGTCGCTTGGGATAGTGAACAATACACCGTTCCAG
AAGTGCAAAGAATCACAAGAATGGCCGCTTTCATGGCCCTACAACATGAGCCACCATTGCCTATTTGGTC
CTTGGATAAAGCTAATGTTTTGGCCTCTTCAAGATTATGGAGAAAAACTGTGGAGGAAACCATCAAGAAC
GAATTCCCTACATTGAAGGTTCAACATCAATTGATTGATTCTGCCGCCATGATCCTAGTTAAGAACCCAA
CCCACCTAAATGGTATTATAATCACCAGCAACATGTTTGGTGATATCATCTCCGATGAAGCCTCCGTTAT
CCCAGGTTCCTTGGGTTTGTTGCCATCTGCGTCCTTGGCCTCTTTGCCAGACAAGAACACCGCATTTGGT
TTGTACGAACCATGCCACGGTTCTGCTCCAGATTTGCCAAAGAATAAGGTCAACCCTATCGCCACTATCT
TGTCTGCTGCAATGATGTTGAAATTGTCATTGAACTTGCCTGAAGAAGGTAAGGCCATTGAAGATGCAGT
TAAAAAGGTTTTGGATGCAGGTATCAGAACTGGTGATTTAGGTGGTTCCAACAGTACCACCGAAGTCGGT
GATGCTGTCGCCGAAGAAGTTAAGAAAATCCTTGCTTAAAAAGATTCTCTTTTTTTATGATATTTGTACA
TAAACTTTATAAATGAAATTCATAATAGAAACGACACGAAATTACAAAATGGAATATGTTCATAGGGTAG
ACGAAACTATATACGCAATCTACATACATTTATCAAGAAGGAGAAAAAGGAGGATGTAAAGGAATACAGG
TAAGCAAATTGATACTAATGGCTCAACGTGATAAGGAAAAAGAATTGCACTTTAACATTAATATTGACAA
GGAGGAGGGCACCACACAAAAAGTTAGGTGTAACAGAAAATCATGAAACTATGATTCCTAATTTATATAT
TGGAGGATTTTCTCTAAAAAAAAAAAAATACAACAAATAAAAAACACTCAATGACCTGACCATTTGATGG
AGTTTAAGTCAATACCTTCTTGAACCATTTCCCATAATGGTGAAAGTTCCCTCAAGAATTTTACTCTGTC
AGAAACGGCCTTAACGACGTAGTCGATATGGTGCACTCTCAGTACAATCTGCTCTGATGCCGCATAGTTA
AGCCAGCCCCGACACCCGCCAACACCCGCTGACGCGCCCTGACGGGCTTGTCTGCTCCCGGCATCCGCTT
ACAGACAAGCTGTGACCGTCTCCGGGAGCTGCATGTGTCAGAGGTTTTCACCGTCATCACCGAAACGCGC
GAGACGAAAGGGCCTCGTGATACGCCTATTTTTATAGGTTAATGTCATGATAATAATGGTTTCTTAGGAC
GGATCGCTTGCCTGTAACTTACACGCGCCTCGTATCTTTTAATGATGGAATAATTTGGGAATTTACTCTG
TGTTTATTTATTTTTATGTTTTGTATTTGGATTTTAGAAAGTAAATAAAGAAGGTAGAAGAGTTACGGAA
TGAAGAAAAAAAAATAAACAAAGGTTTAAAAAATTTCAACAAAAAGCGTACTTTACATATATATTTATTA
GACAAGAAAAGCAGATTAAATAGATATACATTCGATTAACGATAAGTAAAATGTAAAATCACAGGATTTT
CGTGTGTGGTCTTCTACACAGACAAGATGAAACAATTCGGCATTAATACCTGAGAGCAGGAAGAGCAAGA
TAAAAGGTAGTATTTGTTGGCGATCCCCCTAGAGTCTTTTACATCTTCGGAAAACAAAAACTATTTTTTC
TTTAATTTCTTTTTTTACTTTCTATTTTTAATTTATATATTTATATTAAAAAATTTAAATTATAATTATT
TTTATAGCACGTGATGAAAAGGACCCAGGTGGCACTTTTCGGGGAAATGTGCGCGGAACCCCTATTTGTT
TATTTTTCTAAATACATTCAAATATGTATCCGCTCATGAGACAATAACCCTGATAAATGCTTCAATAATA
TTGAAAAAGGAAGAGTATGAGTATTCAACATTTCCGTGTCGCCCTTATTCCCTTTTTTGCGGCATTTTGC
CTTCCTGTTTTTGCTCACCCAGAAACGCTGGTGAAAGTAAAAGATGCTGAAGATCAGTTGGGTGCACGAG
TGGGTTACATCGAACTGGATCTCAACAGCGGTAAGATCCTTGAGAGTTTTCGCCCCGAAGAACGTTTTCC
AATGATGAGCACTTTTAAAGTTCTGCTATGTGGCGCGGTATTATCCCGTATTGACGCCGGGCAAGAGCAA
CTCGGTCGCCGCATACACTATTCTCAGAATGACTTGGTTGAGTACTCACCAGTCACAGAAAAGCATCTTA
CGGATGGCATGACAGTAAGAGAATTATGCAGTGCTGCCATAACCATGAGTGATAACACTGCGGCCAACTT
ACTTCTGACAACGATCGGAGGACCGAAGGAGCTAACCGCTTTTTTGCACAACATGGGGGATCATGTAACT
CGCCTTGATCGTTGGGAACCGGAGCTGAATGAAGCCATACCAAACGACGAGCGTGACACCACGATGCCTG
TAGCAATGGCAACAACGTTGCGCAAACTATTAACTGGCGAACTACTTACTCTAGCTTCCCGGCAACAATT
AATAGACTGGATGGAGGCGGATAAAGTTGCAGGACCACTTCTGCGCTCGGCCCTTCCGGCTGGCTGGTTT
ATTGCTGATAAATCTGGAGCCGGTGAGCGTGGGTCTCGCGGTATCATTGCAGCACTGGGGCCAGATGGTA
AGCCCTCCCGTATCGTAGTTATCTACACGACGGGGAGTCAGGCAACTATGGATGAACGAAATAGACAGAT
CGCTGAGATAGGTGCCTCACTGATTAAGCATTGGTAACTGTCAGACCAAGTTTACTCATATATACTTTAG
ATTGATTTAAAACTTCATTTTTAATTTAAAAGGATCTAGGTGAAGATCCTTTTTGATAATCTCATGACCA
AAATCCCTTAACGTGAGTTTTCGTTCCACTGAGCGTCAGACCCCGTAGAAAAGATCAAAGGATCTTC
Features (pLannotate 1.2.2; 25 found; start..end, strand, type, name):
      1..589     +  rep_origin     ori: high-copy-number ColE1/pMB1/pBR322/pUC origin of replication
    772..864     +  CDS            lacI (fragment): lac repressor; lacI; The lac repressor binds to the lac operator to inhibit transcription in E. coli. This inhibition can be relieved by adding lactose or isopropyl-β-D-thiogalactopyranoside (IPTG).
    877..898     +  protein_bind   CAP binding site: CAP binding activates transcription in the presence of cAMP. E. coli catabolite activator protein
    913..943     +  promoter       lac promoter: promoter for the E. coli lac operon
    947..969     +  protein_bind   lac operator (fragment): The lac repressor binds to the lac operator to inhibit transcription in E. coli. This inhibition can be relieved by adding lactose or isopropyl-β-D-thiogalactopyranoside (IPTG). lac repressor encoded by lacI
   1012..1030    +  promoter       T3 promoter: promoter for bacteriophage T3 RNA polymerase
   1049..1468    +  promoter       GAL1 promoter: S. cerevisiae GAL1; inducible promoter, regulated by Gal4
   1483..1506    +  misc_feature   MCS (fragment): pBluescript multiple cloning site
   1513..2071    +  CDS            APOBEC3A (fragment): human cytidine deaminase (C to U editing enzyme) that efficiently edits methylated cytosines (Wang et al., 2018); human APOBEC3A; also known as hA3A; A3A
   2071..6174    +  CDS            Cas9: Cas9 (Csn1) endonuclease from the Streptococcus pyogenes Type II CRISPR/Cas system generates RNA-guided double strand breaks in DNA
   6187..6435    +  CDS            UGI: UNGI_BPPB2 - Experimental evidence at protein level: Swiss-Prot protein existence level 1. This protein binds specifically and reversibly to the host uracil-DNA glycosylase, preventing removal of uracil residues from PBS2 DNA by the host uracil-excision repair system. From Bacillus phage PBS2 (Bacteriophage PBS2).
   6484..6731    +  terminator     CYC1 terminator: S. cerevisiae CYC1; transcription terminator for CYC1
   6750..6768    -  promoter       T7 promoter: promoter for bacteriophage T7 RNA polymerase
   6776..6931    +  CDS            lacZα (fragment): LacZα fragment of β-galactosidase; lacZ fragment
   6935..7363    +  rep_origin     f1 ori (sequence partly withheld): f1 bacteriophage origin of replication; arrow indicates direction of (+) strand synthesis
   7391..7443    -  misc_feature   bom (fragment): basis of mobility region from pBR322
   7474..7551    +  CDS            YO192_YEAST (fragment): Experimental evidence at protein level: Swiss-Prot protein existence level 1. From Saccharomyces cerevisiae (strain ATCC 204508 / S288c) (Baker's yeast).
   7691..8098    +  promoter       LEU2 promoter: S. cerevisiae LEU2
   8099..9193    +  CDS            LEU2: 3-isopropylmalate dehydrogenase, required for leucine biosynthesis; S. cerevisiae LEU2; yeast auxotrophic marker
   9555..9671    -  CDS            NFS1 (fragment): NFS1_YEAST - Also known as SPL1 From Saccharomyces cerevisiae (strain ATCC 204508 / S288c) (Baker's yeast).
   9670..9720    -  misc_feature   bom (fragment): basis of mobility region from pBR322
   9822..9857    -  CDS            rop (fragment): Rop protein, which maintains plasmids at low copy number; rop
   9926..10429   -  misc_feature   CEN/ARS: S. cerevisiae CEN6 centromere fused to an autonomously replicating sequence
  10466..10570   +  promoter       AmpR promoter: bla
  10571..11431   +  CDS            AmpR: β-lactamase; bla; confers resistance to ampicillin, carbenicillin, and related antibiotics
