[The description below was written by a language model from this plasmid's Addgene catalogue record and pLannotate feature annotations shown in this document.]
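Description:
pJT175_GalL_A3A(Y130F)Δ186-BE3 is an 11.6 kb yeast–E. coli shuttle plasmid built on the p415 backbone (derived from p415-GalL-Cas9-CYC1t) for expressing a cytosine base editor in Saccharomyces cerevisiae. In bacteria it replicates from a high-copy ColE1/pUC-type origin and is selected with ampicillin through the β-lactamase gene; an f1 origin and remnants of the pBluescript-style lac/lacZα region are also present. In yeast it is maintained as a low-copy centromeric plasmid through a CEN6/ARS element, with LEU2 under its own promoter complementing leucine auxotrophy.

The payload is a single 4,959 bp fusion open reading frame assembled by Gibson cloning and placed between the galactose-inducible GalL promoter (annotated in the feature table as a GAL1 promoter, regulated by Gal4) and the CYC1 terminator. It follows the BE3 architecture. A truncated human APOBEC3A cytidine deaminase, comprising residues 1–186 and carrying the Y130F substitution, is fused to the N-terminus of Streptococcus pyogenes Cas9 bearing the D10A nickase mutation. This is followed by the uracil glycosylase inhibitor (UGI) from Bacillus phage PBS2 and a nuclear localisation signal. Guided by a separately supplied sgRNA, which this plasmid does not appear to encode, the nickase brings the deaminase to the target site to convert cytosine to uracil. UGI blocks uracil excision repair, so the edit is favoured to resolve as a C-to-T change. T3 and T7 promoter sites flank the cassette and serve as sequencing primer sites.

The plasmid is intended for galactose-controlled expression of this engineered A3A variant editor in yeast, and comes from work on the targeting scope and site selectivity of high-precision base editors.
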