Addgene plasmid #145124: pJT175_GalL_A3A(Y130F)Δ186-BE3
Purpose: Expressing base editor A3A(Y130F)Δ186-BE3 in yeast cells
Depositing lab: Ralph Bock. Depositing organization: Max Planck Institute of Molecular Plant Physiology. Publication: Expanding the genome-targeting scope and the site selectivity of high-precision base editors. Tan J, Zhang F, Karcher D, Bock R. Nat Commun. 2020 Jan 31;11(1):629. doi: 10.1038/s41467-020-14465-z. PubMed 32005820.
Backbone
  Vector backbone: p415
  Backbone manufacturer: p415-GalL-Cas9-CYC1t (Plasmid #43804)
  Vector type: Yeast Expression, CRISPR
  Selectable markers: LEU2
Growth in bacteria
  Bacterial resistance: Ampicillin, 100 μg/mL
  Growth temperature: 37°C
  Growth strain: DH5alpha
  Copy number: High Copy
Gene/Insert
  Gene/Insert name: A3A(Y130F)Δ186-BE3 (alt name: A3A(Y130F;1-186AA)-nCas9-UGI-NLS)
  Species: H. sapiens (human); Bacillus phage PBS2, Streptococcus pyogenes
  Insert size (bp): 4959
  Mutation: A3A(Y130F; 1-186AA); spCas9(D10A)
  Promoter: GalL
  Cloning method: Gibson Cloning
  Sequencing primers: 5′ T3 promoter; 3′ T7 promoter
Terms and licenses: Academic/Nonprofit Terms; Industry Terms: Not Available to Industry
How to cite: pJT175_GalL_A3A(Y130F)Δ186-BE3 was a gift from Ralph Bock (Addgene plasmid # 145124 ; http://n2t.net/addgene:145124 ; RRID:Addgene_145124)
